Addgene plasmid #70861: pFOSGE_COF1H12
Purpose: Gateway entry clone
Depositing lab: Alexander Stark. Depositing organization: Research Institute of Molecular Pathology (IMP). Publication: Transcriptional regulators form diverse groups with context-dependent regulatory functions. Stampfel G, Kazmar T, Frank O, Wienerroither S, Reiter F, Stark A. Nature. 2015 Nov 9. doi: 10.1038/nature15545. PubMed 26550828.
Backbone
  Vector backbone: pDONR221
  Backbone manufacturer: Invitrogen
  Backbone size w/o insert (bp): 4762
  Vector type: Gateway entry vector
Growth in bacteria
  Bacterial resistance: Kanamycin, 50 μg/mL
  Growth temperature: 37°C
  Growth strain: DH5alpha
  Copy number: High Copy
Gene/Insert
  Gene/Insert name: CG12119 (alt names: FBgn0030102; CG12119, FBtr0071336)
  Species: D. melanogaster (fly)
  Insert size (bp): 1500
  Cloning method: Gateway Cloning
  Sequencing primers: 5′ M13-F20; 3′ M13R
Terms and licenses: Academic/Nonprofit Terms; Industry Terms: Not Available to Industry
How to cite: pFOSGE_COF1H12 was a gift from Alexander Stark (Addgene plasmid # 70861 ; http://n2t.net/addgene:70861 ; RRID:Addgene_70861)
