[The description below was written by a language model from this plasmid's Addgene catalogue record.]
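Description:
pFOSGE_COF1H12 is a Gateway entry clone built on the commercial pDONR221 donor backbone and carrying the Drosophila melanogaster gene CG12119 (FlyBase gene FBgn0030102, transcript FBtr0071336) as an insert of about 1.5 kb. It is a bacterial cloning plasmid rather than an expression vector. It is maintained at high copy number in standard E. coli cloning strains under kanamycin selection. The record does not list a promoter, tags or reporters associated with the insert, which is consistent with the general design of entry clones, where the coding sequence sits without its own expression elements. No feature table is provided, so details such as the exact insert boundaries, or whether a stop codon is present, cannot be determined from the record.

The insert was introduced by Gateway cloning. In a pDONR-type backbone this normally means a BP recombination that replaces the donor vector's counter-selectable cassette with the gene of interest and leaves it flanked by attL sites. Those sites allow the fragment to be moved by LR recombination, in a defined orientation and reading frame, into any compatible destination vector that supplies the promoter, fusion partners and host-specific elements. M13 forward and reverse primer sites flank the insert and are used to verify it by sequencing. The clone's naming and the associated publication on the context-dependent regulatory functions of transcriptional regulators suggest it belongs to a larger collection of fly open reading frames assembled for functional testing. Its stated purpose is simply to serve as a Gateway entry clone, i.e. a transferable source of CG12119.
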