>Addgene plasmid #70861 | pFOSGE_COF1H12 | depositor partial sequence | sequence record 126803 | insert
ATGATCTGCCCGAAACGCACCTCGGAGCTGTTGGATCTGCACTTGGCGCCATTTAAGGACAAGGATCCGG
CCTGGGAGATTGGCGTCTCGAAGATCGCCGGACGCGGAGTGGTGGCCACAAGGAGTCTCAAGCGTGGCGA
GATCATCTTCCGCGACAGTCCGCTGATGATTGGACTGGCCGCTCACGAGGAGGACTCCCTGAATGCGTGC
AGTGTGTGCCTGAAGATGCTGCCGGACACGAGATTCATGTGCCGCCAGGGATGCGGATTGCCCGTGTGCT
CCCTGTGCGCCAAAAAGAAGCAGCACAAGAGCGACTGCGATCTGTTCAAGTCGTGGGGACCGAATGAGCC
GGATGTGGCCAATTCGGTGATCATTCGGTTGCTCTGCGTCGCCAGGGCCATCAATCTGAGCAAGGAGCAG
CGGGATCTAATCTACTGCCTGCAGGCCAATCTGGATAACAATCATCGCACCGAGGTGCGCAATGCGGCCA
AGTGCTTCAAGAACTTCCCCACCGACAAGAAGCTAATCGAGATCATGAATCGCACCGTCGCCGTCCTGCG
GACCAATGGATTTGACAAGACCACAGATCGGACGAACGACAATCAGGAGTTCAACTATCGGGCACTATAT
CCACTCTTTGGCGTCGTCAATCACGACTGCATTCCCAACGCCTACTACACCTTCGAGGAGAAGACCAATA
ATATGATCGTTCGCGCCGCTGTCGATATACCCGAGGGATTCGAGGTGACCACCACCTACACCAAGCTCTT
CACCGGCAACATCGCCCGCCATCTCTTTCTCAAGATGAAGAAGAGCTTCACCTGCAAATGCTCCCGCTGC
TCCGATCCCACGGAGAAAGGTGCCTTCATCTCGGGCCTCTACTGCCGCGATACGAACTGCACGGGTCTGG
TAGTGCCGGAGATTACCGGATTGCCGCATCCCAACTGGAACTGTCTGGTTTGCAAGCAAAAGTCCACGCA
TGCGCAGATGATGAAGTCGCAGGACTTCGCTAGCGGCGCCATCAATGCCAAGGTCAATTCGAATTCGCTG
AGAACACTGGTGCAGTATCTGAACGAGAAGAGCGACAGCTTTATACCCAGCTCCAACTATGTGGTCATCG
ATGCCAAGATGTCCGTGCTGCAGCGGCTCCAGCAGGGACGCGAGGACTGCTCCGAGGAGTTGGCGCACAA
TACGCGCCTTCGCTACAGCCGTGACATTACCCAGCTGATGGACAAACTGGGTCTGGGCGACAGTCTGCTG
CGCACCCACCTGGAGGAGCTGCTGCGGCGCGAGGAGGAGCGACGCGCCAAGCGGCTGGCGGATGAGGCCG
AGAAGCAGCGCAAGCTGGCCGAACTGCAGGCCAAGGCCGCCGAGGCTGACAAGTTGCTCGAGGTCCTGCA
GAAGGAGCAGTCGGAGCAGTCGGAGCAGGCCGAGCCAGCGGGCACAGCTGATCCTGGCACGGCTCCTGCT
GCGCCGCCGGTGGCCACCGCTGAGTTGGCT
