>Addgene plasmid #70861 | pFOSGE_COF1H12 | addgene partial sequence | sequence record 130738 | M13-F20 5'-TGTAAAACGACGGCCAGT-3'
CATATGATTTTATTTTGACTGATAGTGACCTGTTTCGTTGCAACAAATTGATGAGCAATGCTTTTTTATA
ATGCCAACTTTGTACAAAAAAGCAGGCTTCATGATCTGCCCGAAACGCACCTCGGAGCTGTTGGATCTGC
ACTTGGCGCCATTTAAGGACAAGGATCCGGCCTGGGAGATTGGCGTCTCGAAGATCGCCGGACGCGGAGT
GGTGGCCACAAGGAGTCTCAAGCGTGGCGAGATCATCTTCCGCGACAGTCCGCTGATGATTGGACTGGCC
GCTCACGAGGAGGACTCCCTGAATGCGTGCAGTGTGTGCCTGAAGATGCTGCCGGACACGAGATTCATGT
GCCGCCAGGGATGCGGATTGCCCGTGTGCTCCCTGTGCGCCAAAAAGAAGCAGCACAAGAGCGACTGCGA
TCTGTTCAAGTCGTGGGGACCGAATGAGCCGGATGTGGCCAATTCGGTGATCATTCGGTTGCTCTGCGTC
GCCAGGGCCATCAATCTGAGCAAGGAGCAGCGGGATCTAATCTACTGCCTGCAGGCCAATCTGGATAACA
ATCATCGCACCGAGGTGCGCAATGCGGCCAAGTGCTTCAAGAACTTCCCCACCGACAAGAAGCTAATCGA
GATCATGAATCGCACCGTCGCCGTCCTGCGGACCAATGGATTTGACAAGACCACAGATCGGACGAACGAC
AATCAGGAGTTCAACTATCGGGCACTATATCCACTCTTTGGCGTCGTCAATCACGACTGCATTCCCAACG
CCTACTACACCTTCGAGGAGAAGACCAATAATATGATCGTTCGCGCCGCTGTCGATATACCCGAGGGATT
CGAGGTGACCACC
