>Addgene plasmid #70861 | pFOSGE_COF1H12 | addgene partial sequence | sequence record 130739 | M13-Rev 5'-CAGGAAACAGCTATGACC-3'
ATTCAGCTGGATGGCAAATAATGATTTTATTTTGACTGATAGTGACCTGTTCGTTGCAACAAATTGATAA
GCAATGCTTTCTTATAATGCCAACTTTGTACAAGAAAGCTGGGTCAGCCAACTCAGCGGTGGCCACCGGC
GGCGCAGCAGGAGCCGTGCCAGGATCAGCTGTGCCCGCTGGCTCGGCCTGCTCCGACTGCTCCGACTGCT
CCTTCTGCAGGACCTCGAGCAACTTGTCAGCCTCGGCGGCCTTGGCCTGCAGTTCGGCCAGCTTGCGCTG
CTTCTCGGCCTCATCCGCCAGCCGCTTGGCGCGTCGCTCCTCCTCGCGCCGCAGCAGCTCCTCCAGGTGG
GTGCGCAGCAGACTGTCGCCCAGACCCAGTTTGTCCATCAGCTGGGTAATGTCACGGCTGTAGCGAAGGC
GCGTATTGTGCGCCAACTCCTCGGAGCAGTCCTCGCGTCCCTGCTGGAGCCGCTGCAGCACGGACATCTT
GGCATCGATGACCACATAGTTGGAGCTGGGTATAAAGCTGTCGCTCTTCTCGTTCAGATACTGCACCAGT
GTTCTCAGCGAATTCGAATTGACCTTGGCATTGATGGCGCCGCTAGCGAAGTCCTGCGACTTCATCATCT
GCGCATGCGTGGACTTTTGCTTGCAAACCAGACAGTTCCAGTTGGGATGCGGCAATCCGGTAATCTCCGG
CACTACCAGACCCGTGCAGTTCGTATCGCGGCAGTAGAGGCCCGAGATGAAGGCACCTTTCTCCGTGGGA
TCGGAGCAGCGGGAGCATTTGCAGGTGAAGCTCTTCTTCATCTTGAGAAAGAGATGGCGGGCGATGTTGC
CGGTGAAGAGCTTGGTGTAGGTGGTGGTCACCTCGAATCCCTCGGGTATATCGACAGCGGCGCGAACGAT
CATATTATTGGTCTTCTCCTCGAAGGTGTAGTAGGCGTTGGGAATGCAGTCGTGATTGACGACGCCAAAG
AGTGGATATAGTGCCCGATAGTTGAACTCCTGATTGTCGTTCGTCC
